>Addgene plasmid #16571 | pBR322 hCDK4 promoter | addgene partial sequence | sequence record 23090 | 16571 with Amp-R
AAGGCTCTCATTGGAAAACGTTCTTCGGGGCGAAAACTCTCAAGGATCTTACCGCTGTTGAGATCCAGCT
CTATGTAACCCACTCGTGCACCCAACTGATCTTCAGCATCTTTTACTTTCACCAGCGTTTCTGGGTGAGC
AAAAACAGGAAGGCAAAATGCCGCAAAAAAGGGAATAAGGGCGACACGGAAATGTTGAATACTCATACTC
TTCCTTTTTCAATATTATTGAAGCATTTATCAGGGTTATTGTCTCATGAGCGGATACATATTTGAATGTA
TTTAGAAAAATAAACAAATAGGGGTTCCGCGCACATTTCCCCGAAAAGTGCCACCTGACGTCTAAGAAAC
CATTATTATCATGACATTAACCTATAAAAATAGGCGTATCACGAGGCCCTTTCGTCTTCAAGAATTCCCC
GGGGGATCCGATATCAAGCTTCCCTTGGAGATCAAGGGAAACTTCCCATACCAAAGAGATGAAAGATGGA
AAGGGATGGGGGGATTAGAGGGGAGAAGGGCTGGGTCTTCTCTTTTCCTAGAATTTGGGATGGGTAGTCT
TTAAGACTTCTCAAAAGAAAGGCTTCCTCTTAGGATCTGGAGGGAGGGGAGTGTTAGAGCTTCTGAGCCA
TGCTTTCCTTCCCCCACCCCATCATTGTAAAGTTACTTCACAGATCTGGCGCAAACTGGGATGGGTTATG
GTCCTCGGTTTCCACGTACTAAAAAGGGGAGAAATCGCGGAGNTGGGAGTGAAGGGTGTTTCCCTTTTNA
NCTGGNAATCAATTTNCCCA
