[The description below was written by a language model from this plasmid's Addgene catalogue record.]
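Description:
pBR322 hCDK4 promoter is a simple bacterial cloning plasmid that carries a genomic fragment of about 2 kb containing the promoter region of the human CDK4 gene (cyclin-dependent kinase 4). The backbone is the classic general-purpose E. coli vector pBR322, listed as roughly 4.4 kb without insert. The fragment was inserted by restriction cloning with KpnI sites at both ends. Both sites are recorded as intact, so the promoter fragment can be released again with a single enzyme. Because the same site flanks both ends, the orientation of the insert relative to the backbone cannot be inferred from the record. The plasmid is propagated in standard E. coli cloning strains under ampicillin selection, and the repository lists it as high copy. pBR322 normally also carries a tetracycline resistance gene, but the record mentions only ampicillin and does not say whether the tetracycline marker is intact.

Although it is catalogued as a bacterial expression vector, nothing in the record indicates that any product is expressed from the insert. No reporter gene, tag or eukaryotic regulatory element downstream of the promoter is described, and no feature table is available to check for one. The construct is best understood as a storage and source clone for the CDK4 promoter sequence, which can be excised or amplified for subcloning into reporter vectors or for mapping transcription factor binding sites. The associated publication identified CDK4 as a transcriptional target of c-MYC, so the fragment is relevant to studies of MYC-dependent regulation of this cell-cycle gene.
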