Addgene plasmid #16571: pBR322 hCDK4 promoter
Depositing lab: Bert Vogelstein. Depositing organization: Johns Hopkins University and School of Medicine. Publication: Identification of CDK4 as a target of c-MYC. Hermeking H, Rago C, Schuhmacher M, Li Q, Barrett JF, Obaya AJ, O'Connell BC, Mateyak MK, Tam W, Kohlhuber F, Dang CV, Sedivy JM, Eick D, Vogelstein B, Kinzler KW. Proc Natl Acad Sci U S A. 2000 Feb 29. 97(5):2229-34. 10.1073/pnas.050586197 PubMed 10688915.
Backbone
  Vector backbone: pBR322
  Backbone manufacturer: ATCC
  Backbone size w/o insert (bp): 4360
  Vector type: Bacterial Expression
Growth in bacteria
  Bacterial resistance: Ampicillin, 100 μg/mL
  Growth temperature: 37°C
  Growth strain: DH5alpha
  Copy number: High Copy
Gene/Insert
  Gene/Insert name: CDK4 promoter (alt name: CDK4)
  Species: H. sapiens (human)
  Insert size (bp): 2000
  GenBank ID: AF224272
  Entrez Gene: CDK4 (a.k.a. CMM3, PSK-J3)
  Cloning method: Restriction Enzyme; 5′ cloning site KpnI (not destroyed); 3′ cloning site KpnI (not destroyed)
  Sequencing primers: 5′ na
Terms and licenses: Academic/Nonprofit Terms; Industry Terms: Not Available to Industry
How to cite: pBR322 hCDK4 promoter was a gift from Bert Vogelstein (Addgene plasmid # 16571 ; http://n2t.net/addgene:16571 ; RRID:Addgene_16571)
